Addgene plasmid #169445: pTVGFP
Purpose: (Empty Backbone) A vector with two different MCSs flanking an attP integration site and a floxable pax-GFP marker
Depositing lab: Jean-Paul Vincent. Depositing organization: Francis Crick Institute. Publication: Frizzled-Dependent Planar Cell Polarity without Secreted Wnt Ligands. Yu JJS, Maugarny-Cales A, Pelletier S, Alexandre C, Bellaiche Y, Vincent JP, McGough IJ. Dev Cell. 2020 Sep 14;54(5):583-592.e5. doi: 10.1016/j.devcel.2020.08.004. Epub 2020 Sep 3. PubMed 32888416.
Backbone
  Vector backbone: pTV
  Vector type: Targeting vector
Growth in bacteria
  Bacterial resistance: Ampicillin, 100 μg/mL
  Growth temperature: 37°C
  Growth strain: DH5alpha
  Copy number: Unknown
Terms and licenses: Academic/Nonprofit Terms; Industry Terms: Not Available to Industry
How to cite: pTVGFP was a gift from Jean-Paul Vincent (Addgene plasmid # 169445 ; http://n2t.net/addgene:169445 ; RRID:Addgene_169445)
