[The description below was written by a language model from this plasmid's Addgene catalogue record and pLannotate feature annotations shown in this document.]
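Description:
pTVGFP is an empty targeting vector on the pTV backbone, about 4.2 kb, designed as a donor for homologous recombination-based genome engineering. The hsp70 promoter fragment and the φC31/pax-GFP marker system point to use in Drosophila, although the record does not name a host species explicitly. In bacteria it is maintained through a high-copy ColE1/pUC-type origin and selected with ampicillin via the β-lactamase gene. It also carries an f1 origin and remnants of a lacZα/lac promoter cloning region with flanking T7 and T3 promoters, typical of a phagemid-style cloning plasmid.

The functional core lies between the T7 and T3 promoters. According to the catalogue entry, two different multiple cloning sites flank this region, which lets the user insert 5′ and 3′ homology arms for a chosen locus. The MCSs themselves are not annotated in the feature tables. Between them sit a φC31 attP site and a marker cassette bracketed by two loxP sites in the same orientation. The cassette consists of an hsp70 minimal promoter fragment, EGFP, a short SV40 large T-derived fragment and the SV40 polyadenylation signal. The "pax" element named in the catalogue is not annotated, but probably lies in the short unannotated stretch upstream of the hsp70 fragment.

After targeting, GFP expression identifies animals carrying the integrated cassette, and Cre recombinase can then excise the marker. This leaves the attP landing site at the locus, where φC31 integrase can reintegrate attB-bearing constructs. The sequencing-derived and depositor sequence records show the same features in the same order, differing by only a few nucleotides in length and in numbering origin.
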