Features (pLannotate 1.2.2; 18 found; start..end, strand, type, name):
     30..458     -  rep_origin     f1 ori (sequence partly withheld): f1 bacteriophage origin of replication; arrow indicates direction of (+) strand synthesis
    463..618     -  CDS            lacZα (fragment): LacZα fragment of β-galactosidase; lacZ fragment
    626..644     +  promoter       T7 promoter: promoter for bacteriophage T7 RNA polymerase
    712..761     +  protein_bind   phage φC31 attP (fragment): attachment site of phage φC31 phage φC31 integrase
    768..801     -  protein_bind   loxP: Cre-mediated recombination occurs in the 8-bp core sequence (GCATACAT). Cre recombinase
    862..984     +  promoter       hsp70 promoter (fragment): Drosophila melanogaster hsp70Bb promoter
    990..1709    +  CDS            EGFP: the original enhanced GFP (Yang et al., 1996) mammalian codon-optimized
   1722..1806    +  CDS            large T antigen (fragment): large T antigen from SV40 (simian virus 40)
   1829..1950    +  polyA_signal   SV40 poly(A) signal: SV40 polyadenylation signal
   1959..1992    -  protein_bind   loxP: Cre-mediated recombination occurs in the 8-bp core sequence (GCATACAT). Cre recombinase
   2058..2076    -  promoter       T3 promoter: promoter for bacteriophage T3 RNA polymerase
   2121..2137    -  protein_bind   lac operator: The lac repressor binds to the lac operator to inhibit transcription in E. coli. This inhibition can be relieved by adding lactose or isopropyl-β-D-thiogalactopyranoside (IPTG). lac repressor encoded by lacI
   2145..2175    -  promoter       lac promoter: promoter for the E. coli lac operon
   2190..2211    -  protein_bind   CAP binding site: CAP binding activates transcription in the presence of cAMP. E. coli catabolite activator protein
   2224..2316    -  CDS            lacI (fragment): lac repressor; lacI; The lac repressor binds to the lac operator to inhibit transcription in E. coli. This inhibition can be relieved by adding lactose or isopropyl-β-D-thiogalactopyranoside (IPTG).
   2499..3087    -  rep_origin     ori: high-copy-number ColE1/pMB1/pBR322/pUC origin of replication
   3258..4118    -  CDS            AmpR: β-lactamase; bla; confers resistance to ampicillin, carbenicillin, and related antibiotics
   4119..4223    -  promoter       AmpR promoter: bla
>Addgene plasmid #169445 | pTVGFP | depositor full sequence | sequence record 328523 | Entire sequence
CTAAATTGTAAGCGTTAATATTTTGTTAAAATTCGCGTTAAATTTTTGTTAAATCAGCTCATTTTTTAAC
CAATAGGCCGAAATCGGCAAAATCCCTTATAAATCAAAAGAATAGACCGAGATAGGGT
[37 nt withheld, positions 129-165]
AAAGAACGTGGACTCCAACGTCAAAGG
[49 nt withheld, positions 193-241]
T
[91 nt withheld, positions 243-333]
G
[124 nt withheld, positions 335-458]
CCCATTCGCCATTCAGGCTGCGCAACTGTTGGGAAGGGCGATCGGTGCGGGCCTCTTCGCTATTACGCCA
GCTGGCGAAAGGGGGATGTGCTGCAAGGCGATTAAGTTGGGTAACGCCAGGGTTTTCCCAGTCACGACGT
TGTAAAACGACGGCCAGTGAGCGCGCGTAATACGACTCACTATAGGGCGAATTGGAGCTGAATTCTTGCA
TGCAATGCGGCCGCTACCGCGGGCTAGCACATATGCAGGTACCGTAGTGCCCCAACTGGGGTAACCTTTG
AGTTCTCTCAGTTGGGGGCGTAGTGTACCATAACTTCGTATAATGTATGCTATACGAAGTTATCGTACGG
CCCGGATCTAATTCAATTAGAGACTAATTCAATTAGAGCTAATTCAATTAGCGCCGGAGTATAAATAGAG
GCGCTTCGTCTACGGAGCGACAATTCAATTCAAACAAGCAAAGTGAACACGTCGCTAAGCGAAAGCTAAG
CAAATAAACAAGCGCAGCTGAACAAGCTAAACAATCGGCCCATGGTGAGCAAGGGCGAGGAGCTGTTCAC
CGGGGTGGTGCCCATCCTGGTCGAGCTGGACGGCGACGTAAACGGCCACAAGTTCAGCGTGTCCGGCGAG
GGCGAGGGCGATGCCACCTACGGCAAGCTGACCCTGAAGTTCATCTGCACCACCGGCAAGCTGCCCGTGC
CCTGGCCCACCCTCGTGACCACCCTGACCTACGGCGTGCAGTGCTTCAGCCGCTACCCCGACCACATGAA
GCAGCACGACTTCTTCAAGTCCGCCATGCCCGAAGGCTACGTCCAGGAGCGCACCATCTTCTTCAAGGAC
GACGGCAACTACAAGACCCGCGCCGAGGTGAAGTTCGAGGGCGACACCCTGGTGAACCGCATCGAGCTGA
AGGGCATCGACTTCAAGGAGGACGGCAACATCCTGGGGCACAAGCTGGAGTACAACTACAACAGCCACAA
CGTCTATATCATGGCCGACAAGCAGAAGAACGGCATCAAGGTGAACTTCAAGATCCGCCACAACATCGAG
GACGGCAGCGTGCAGCTCGCCGACCACTACCAGCAGAACACCCCCATCGGCGACGGCCCCGTGCTGCTGC
CCGACAACCACTACCTGAGCACCCAGTCCGCCCTGAGCAAAGACCCCAACGAGAAGCGCGATCACATGGT
CCTGCTGGAGTTCGTGACCGCCGCCGGGATCACTCTCGGCATGGACGAGCTGTACAAGTAAGCGCCGCGA
CTCTGATCATAATCAGCCATACCACATTTGTAGAGGTTTTACTTGCTTTAAAAAACCTCCCACACCTCCC
CCTGAACCTGAAACATAAAATGAATGCAATTGTTGTTGTTAACTTGTTTATTGCAGCTTATAATGGTTAC
AAATAAAGCAATAGCATCACAAATTTCACAAATAAAGCATTTTTTTCACTGCATTCTAGTTGTGGTTTGT
CCAAACTCATCAATGTATCTTAGCCCCGGTATAACTTCGTATAATGTATGCTATACGAAGTTATCACTAG
TGCGACGTCGATTAATTAAGCACGCGTGCACCGGTAGATCTCGTACCCAGCTTTTGTTCCCTTTAGTGAG
GGTTAATTGCGCGCTTGGCGTAATCATGGTCATAGCTGTTTCCTGTGTGAAATTGTTATCCGCTCACAAT
TCCACACAACATACGAGCCGGAAGCATAAAGTGTAAAGCCTGGGGTGCCTAATGAGTGAGCTAACTCACA
TTAATTGCGTTGCGCTCACTGCCCGCTTTCCAGTCGGGAAACCTGTCGTGCCAGCTGCATTAATGAATCG
GCCAACGCGCGGGGAGAGGCGGTTTGCGTATTGGGCGCTCTTCCGCTTCCTCGCTCACTGACTCGCTGCG
CTCGGTCGTTCGGCTGCGGCGAGCGGTATCAGCTCACTCAAAGGCGGTAATACGGTTATCCACAGAATCA
GGGGATAACGCAGGAAAGAACATGTGAGCAAAAGGCCAGCAAAAGGCCAGGAACCGTAAAAAGGCCGCGT
TGCTGGCGTTTTTCCATAGGCTCCGCCCCCCTGACGAGCATCACAAAAATCGACGCTCAAGTCAGAGGTG
GCGAAACCCGACAGGACTATAAAGATACCAGGCGTTTCCCCCTGGAAGCTCCCTCGTGCGCTCTCCTGTT
CCGACCCTGCCGCTTACCGGATACCTGTCCGCCTTTCTCCCTTCGGGAAGCGTGGCGCTTTCTCATAGCT
CACGCTGTAGGTATCTCAGTTCGGTGTAGGTCGTTCGCTCCAAGCTGGGCTGTGTGCACGAACCCCCCGT
TCAGCCCGACCGCTGCGCCTTATCCGGTAACTATCGTCTTGAGTCCAACCCGGTAAGACACGACTTATCG
CCACTGGCAGCAGCCACTGGTAACAGGATTAGCAGAGCGAGGTATGTAGGCGGTGCTACAGAGTTCTTGA
AGTGGTGGCCTAACTACGGCTACACTAGAAGGACAGTATTTGGTATCTGCGCTCTGCTGAAGCCAGTTAC
CTTCGGAAAAAGAGTTGGTAGCTCTTGATCCGGCAAACAAACCACCGCTGGTAGCGGTGGTTTTTTTGTT
TGCAAGCAGCAGATTACGCGCAGAAAAAAAGGATCTCAAGAAGATCCTTTGATCTTTTCTACGGGGTCTG
ACGCTCAGTGGAACGAAAACTCACGTTAAGGGATTTTGGTCATGAGATTATCAAAAAGGATCTTCACCTA
GATCCTTTTAAATTAAAAATGAAGTTTTAAATCAATCTAAAGTATATATGAGTAAACTTGGTCTGACAGT
TACCAATGCTTAATCAGTGAGGCACCTATCTCAGCGATCTGTCTATTTCGTTCATCCATAGTTGCCTGAC
TCCCCGTCGTGTAGATAACTACGATACGGGAGGGCTTACCATCTGGCCCCAGTGCTGCAATGATACCGCG
AGACCCACGCTCACCGGCTCCAGATTTATCAGCAATAAACCAGCCAGCCGGAAGGGCCGAGCGCAGAAGT
GGTCCTGCAACTTTATCCGCCTCCATCCAGTCTATTAATTGTTGCCGGGAAGCTAGAGTAAGTAGTTCGC
CAGTTAATAGTTTGCGCAACGTTGTTGCCATTGCTACAGGCATCGTGGTGTCACGCTCGTCGTTTGGTAT
GGCTTCATTCAGCTCCGGTTCCCAACGATCAAGGCGAGTTACATGATCCCCCATGTTGTGCAAAAAAGCG
GTTAGCTCCTTCGGTCCTCCGATCGTTGTCAGAAGTAAGTTGGCCGCAGTGTTATCACTCATGGTTATGG
CAGCACTGCATAATTCTCTTACTGTCATGCCATCCGTAAGATGCTTTTCTGTGACTGGTGAGTACTCAAC
CAAGTCATTCTGAGAATAGTGTATGCGGCGACCGAGTTGCTCTTGCCCGGCGTCAATACGGGATAATACC
GCGCCACATAGCAGAACTTTAAAAGTGCTCATCATTGGAAAACGTTCTTCGGGGCGAAAACTCTCAAGGA
TCTTACCGCTGTTGAGATCCAGTTCGATGTAACCCACTCGTGCACCCAACTGATCTTCAGCATCTTTTAC
TTTCACCAGCGTTTCTGGGTGAGCAAAAACAGGAAGGCAAAATGCCGCAAAAAAGGGAATAAGGGCGACA
CGGAAATGTTGAATACTCATACTCTTCCTTTTTCAATATTATTGAAGCATTTATCAGGGTTATTGTCTCA
TGAGCGGATACATATTTGAATGTATTTAGAAAAATAAACAAATAGGGGTTCCGCGCACATTTCCCCGAAA
AGTGCCAC
