Features (pLannotate 1.2.2; 18 found; start..end, strand, type, name):
     42..60      +  promoter       T7 promoter: promoter for bacteriophage T7 RNA polymerase
    128..177     +  protein_bind   phage φC31 attP (fragment): attachment site of phage φC31 phage φC31 integrase
    184..217     -  protein_bind   loxP: Cre-mediated recombination occurs in the 8-bp core sequence (GCATACAT). Cre recombinase
    278..400     +  promoter       hsp70 promoter (fragment): Drosophila melanogaster hsp70Bb promoter
    406..1125    +  CDS            EGFP: the original enhanced GFP (Yang et al., 1996) mammalian codon-optimized
   1138..1222    +  CDS            large T antigen (fragment): large T antigen from SV40 (simian virus 40)
   1245..1366    +  polyA_signal   SV40 poly(A) signal: SV40 polyadenylation signal
   1375..1408    -  protein_bind   loxP: Cre-mediated recombination occurs in the 8-bp core sequence (GCATACAT). Cre recombinase
   1473..1491    -  promoter       T3 promoter: promoter for bacteriophage T3 RNA polymerase
   1536..1552    -  protein_bind   lac operator: The lac repressor binds to the lac operator to inhibit transcription in E. coli. This inhibition can be relieved by adding lactose or isopropyl-β-D-thiogalactopyranoside (IPTG). lac repressor encoded by lacI
   1560..1590    -  promoter       lac promoter: promoter for the E. coli lac operon
   1605..1626    -  protein_bind   CAP binding site: CAP binding activates transcription in the presence of cAMP. E. coli catabolite activator protein
   1639..1731    -  CDS            lacI (fragment): lac repressor; lacI; The lac repressor binds to the lac operator to inhibit transcription in E. coli. This inhibition can be relieved by adding lactose or isopropyl-β-D-thiogalactopyranoside (IPTG).
   1914..2502    -  rep_origin     ori: high-copy-number ColE1/pMB1/pBR322/pUC origin of replication
   2673..3533    -  CDS            AmpR: β-lactamase; bla; confers resistance to ampicillin, carbenicillin, and related antibiotics
   3534..3638    -  promoter       AmpR promoter: bla
   3691..4119    -  rep_origin     f1 ori (sequence partly withheld): f1 bacteriophage origin of replication; arrow indicates direction of (+) strand synthesis
   4124..39      -  CDS            lacZα (fragment) (across the origin): LacZα fragment of β-galactosidase; lacZ fragment
>Addgene plasmid #169445 | pTVGFP | addgene full sequence | sequence record 332637 | Addgene NGS Result
TTTCCCAGTCACGACGTTGTAAAACGACGGCCAGTGAATTGTAATACGACTCACTATAGGGCGAATTGGA
GCTGAATTCTTGCATGCAATGCGGCCGCTACCGCGGGCTAGCACATATGCAGGTACCGTAGTGCCCCAAC
TGGGGTAACCTTTGAGTTCTCTCAGTTGGGGGCGTAGTGTACCATAACTTCGTATAATGTATGCTATACG
AAGTTATCGTACGGCCCGGATCTAATTCAATTAGAGACTAATTCAATTAGAGCTAATTCAATTAGCGCCG
GAGTATAAATAGAGGCGCTTCGTCTACGGAGCGACAATTCAATTCAAACAAGCAAAGTGAACACGTCGCT
AAGCGAAAGCTAAGCAAATAAACAAGCGCAGCTGAACAAGCTAAACAATCGGCCCATGGTGAGCAAGGGC
GAGGAGCTGTTCACCGGGGTGGTGCCCATCCTGGTCGAGCTGGACGGCGACGTAAACGGCCACAAGTTCA
GCGTGTCCGGCGAGGGCGAGGGCGATGCCACCTACGGCAAGCTGACCCTGAAGTTCATCTGCACCACCGG
CAAGCTGCCCGTGCCCTGGCCCACCCTCGTGACCACCCTGACCTACGGCGTGCAGTGCTTCAGCCGCTAC
CCCGACCACATGAAGCAGCACGACTTCTTCAAGTCCGCCATGCCCGAAGGCTACGTCCAGGAGCGCACCA
TCTTCTTCAAGGACGACGGCAACTACAAGACCCGCGCCGAGGTGAAGTTCGAGGGCGACACCCTGGTGAA
CCGCATCGAGCTGAAGGGCATCGACTTCAAGGAGGACGGCAACATCCTGGGGCACAAGCTGGAGTACAAC
TACAACAGCCACAACGTCTATATCATGGCCGACAAGCAGAAGAACGGCATCAAGGTGAACTTCAAGATCC
GCCACAACATCGAGGACGGCAGCGTGCAGCTCGCCGACCACTACCAGCAGAACACCCCCATCGGCGACGG
CCCCGTGCTGCTGCCCGACAACCACTACCTGAGCACCCAGTCCGCCCTGAGCAAAGACCCCAACGAGAAG
CGCGATCACATGGTCCTGCTGGAGTTCGTGACCGCCGCCGGGATCACTCTCGGCATGGACGAGCTGTACA
AGTAAGCGCCGCGACTCTGATCATAATCAGCCATACCACATTTGTAGAGGTTTTACTTGCTTTAAAAAAC
CTCCCACACCTCCCCCTGAACCTGAAACATAAAATGAATGCAATTGTTGTTGTTAACTTGTTTATTGCAG
CTTATAATGGTTACAAATAAAGCAATAGCATCACAAATTTCACAAATAAAGCATTTTTTTCACTGCATTC
TAGTTGTGGTTTGTCCAAACTCATCAATGTATCTTAGCCCCGGTATAACTTCGTATAATGTATGCTATAC
GAAGTTATCACTAGTGCGACGTCGATTAATTAAGCACGCGTGCACCGGTAGATCTCGTACCAGCTTTTGT
TCCCTTTAGTGAGGGTTAATTTCGAGCTTGGCGTAATCATGGTCATAGCTGTTTCCTGTGTGAAATTGTT
ATCCGCTCACAATTCCACACAACATACGAGCCGGAAGCATAAAGTGTAAAGCCTGGGGTGCCTAATGAGT
GAGCTAACTCACATTAATTGCGTTGCGCTCACTGCCCGCTTTCCAGTCGGGAAACCTGTCGTGCCAGCTG
CATTAATGAATCGGCCAACGCGCGGGGAGAGGCGGTTTGCGTATTGGGCGCTCTTCCGCTTCCTCGCTCA
CTGACTCGCTGCGCTCGGTCGTTCGGCTGCGGCGAGCGGTATCAGCTCACTCAAAGGCGGTAATACGGTT
ATCCACAGAATCAGGGGATAACGCAGGAAAGAACATGTGAGCAAAAGGCCAGCAAAAGGCCAGGAACCGT
AAAAAGGCCGCGTTGCTGGCGTTTTTCCATAGGCTCCGCCCCCCTGACGAGCATCACAAAAATCGACGCT
CAAGTCAGAGGTGGCGAAACCCGACAGGACTATAAAGATACCAGGCGTTTCCCCCTGGAAGCTCCCTCGT
GCGCTCTCCTGTTCCGACCCTGCCGCTTACCGGATACCTGTCCGCCTTTCTCCCTTCGGGAAGCGTGGCG
CTTTCTCATAGCTCACGCTGTAGGTATCTCAGTTCGGTGTAGGTCGTTCGCTCCAAGCTGGGCTGTGTGC
ACGAACCCCCCGTTCAGCCCGACCGCTGCGCCTTATCCGGTAACTATCGTCTTGAGTCCAACCCGGTAAG
ACACGACTTATCGCCACTGGCAGCAGCCACTGGTAACAGGATTAGCAGAGCGAGGTATGTAGGCGGTGCT
ACAGAGTTCTTGAAGTGGTGGCCTAACTACGGCTACACTAGAAGAACAGTATTTGGTATCTGCGCTCTGC
TGAAGCCAGTTACCTTCGGAAAAAGAGTTGGTAGCTCTTGATCCGGCAAACAAACCACCGCTGGTAGCGG
TGGTTTTTTTGTTTGCAAGCAGCAGATTACGCGCAGAAAAAAAGGATCTCAAGAAGATCCTTTGATCTTT
TCTACGGGGTCTGACGCTCAGTGGAACGAAAACTCACGTTAAGGGATTTTGGTCATGAGATTATCAAAAA
GGATCTTCACCTAGATCCTTTTAAATTAAAAATGAAGTTTTAAATCAATCTAAAGTATATATGAGTAAAC
TTGGTCTGACAGTTACCAATGCTTAATCAGTGAGGCACCTATCTCAGCGATCTGTCTATTTCGTTCATCC
ATAGTTGCCTGACTCCCCGTCGTGTAGATAACTACGATACGGGAGGGCTTACCATCTGGCCCCAGTGCTG
CAATGATACCGCGAGACCCACGCTCACCGGCTCCAGATTTATCAGCAATAAACCAGCCAGCCGGAAGGGC
CGAGCGCAGAAGTGGTCCTGCAACTTTATCCGCCTCCATCCAGTCTATTAATTGTTGCCGGGAAGCTAGA
GTAAGTAGTTCGCCAGTTAATAGTTTGCGCAACGTTGTTGCCATTGCTACAGGCATCGTGGTGTCACGCT
CGTCGTTTGGTATGGCTTCATTCAGCTCCGGTTCCCAACGATCAAGGCGAGTTACATGATCCCCCATGTT
GTGCAAAAAAGCGGTTAGCTCCTTCGGTCCTCCGATCGTTGTCAGAAGTAAGTTGGCCGCAGTGTTATCA
CTCATGGTTATGGCAGCACTGCATAATTCTCTTACTGTCATGCCATCCGTAAGATGCTTTTCTGTGACTG
GTGAGTACTCAACCAAGTCATTCTGAGAATAGTGTATGCGGCGACCGAGTTGCTCTTGCCCGGCGTCAAT
ACGGGATAATACCGCGCCACATAGCAGAACTTTAAAAGTGCTCATCATTGGAAAACGTTCTTCGGGGCGA
AAACTCTCAAGGATCTTACCGCTGTTGAGATCCAGTTCGATGTAACCCACTCGTGCACCCAACTGATCTT
CAGCATCTTTTACTTTCACCAGCGTTTCTGGGTGAGCAAAAACAGGAAGGCAAAATGCCGCAAAAAAGGG
AATAAGGGCGACACGGAAATGTTGAATACTCATACTCTTCCTTTTTCAATATTATTGAAGCATTTATCAG
GGTTATTGTCTCATGAGCGGATACATATTTGAATGTATTTAGAAAAATAAACAAATAGGGGTTCCGCGCA
CATTTCCCCGAAAAGTGCCACCTAAATTGTAAGCGTTAATATTTTGTTAAAATTCGCGTTAAATTTTTGT
TAAATCAGCTCATTTTTTAACCAATAGGCCGAAATCGGCAAAATCCCTTATAAATCAAAAGAATAGACCG
AGATAGGGT
[37 nt withheld, positions 3790-3826]
AAAGAACGTGGACTCCAACGTCAAAGG
[49 nt withheld, positions 3854-3902]
T
[91 nt withheld, positions 3904-3994]
G
[124 nt withheld, positions 3996-4119]
CCCATTCGCCATTCAGGCTGCGCAACTGTTGGGAAGGGCGATCGGTGCGGGCCTCTTCGCTATTACGCCA
GCTGGCGAAAGGGGGATGTGCTGCAAGGCGATTAAGTTGGGTAACGCCAGGGT
